Addgene plasmid #193638: pCMV-dCas12a-A3A
Purpose: Expression of base editor dCas12a-A3A in mammalian cells for base editing, along with non-fused EGFP fluorescence
Depositing lab: Liangxue Lai. Publication: Multiplexed base editing through Cas12a variant-mediated cytosine and adenine base editors. Chen F, Lian M, Ma B, Gou S, Luo X, Yang K, Shi H, Xie J, Ge W, Ouyang Z, Lai C, Li N, Zhang Q, Jin Q, Liang Y, Chen T, Wang J, Zhao X, Li L, Yu M, Ye Y, Wang K, Wu H, Lai L. Commun Biol. 2022 Nov 2;5(1):1163. doi: 10.1038/s42003-022-04152-8. PubMed 36323848.
Backbone
  Vector backbone: pCMV
  Vector type: Mammalian Expression
Growth in bacteria
  Bacterial resistance: Ampicillin, 100 μg/mL
  Growth temperature: 37°C
  Growth strain: DH5alpha
  Copy number: High Copy
Gene/Insert
  Gene/Insert name: dLbCas12a-hA3A, EGFP
  Species: Synthetic
  Promoter: CMV
  Cloning method: Unknown
  Sequencing primers: 5′ CMV
Terms and licenses: Academic/Nonprofit Terms; Industry Terms: Not Available to Industry
How to cite: pCMV-dCas12a-A3A was a gift from Liangxue Lai (Addgene plasmid # 193638 ; http://n2t.net/addgene:193638 ; RRID:Addgene_193638)
