[The description below was written by a language model from this plasmid's Addgene catalogue record and pLannotate feature annotations shown in this document.]
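Description:
pCMV-dCas12a-A3A is a 9.8 kb mammalian expression plasmid built on a pCMV backbone for transient delivery of a Cas12a-based cytosine base editor. It is propagated in E. coli as a high-copy plasmid through a ColE1/pUC-type origin and selected with ampicillin via the β-lactamase gene. Remnants of lac regulatory sequences, a bom fragment and short SV40 promoter and multiple cloning site fragments are backbone leftovers with no evident role in the payload.

A single transcription unit is driven by the CMV immediate early enhancer and promoter and terminated by the bovine growth hormone polyadenylation signal. A T7 promoter lies just upstream of the coding region and could support in vitro transcription. The open reading frame begins with human APOBEC3A, a cytidine deaminase acting on single-stranded DNA. It is followed by a short segment that the annotation software matched to an adenine base editor, which most likely represents a shared linker rather than any adenine deaminase. The long unannotated stretch that follows, about 4.7 kb, corresponds in position to the catalytically dead LbCas12a named in the catalogue entry, although the feature table does not label it. Downstream sits the uracil glycosylase inhibitor UGI from phage PBS2, which blocks excision of the uracil intermediate and so favours C-to-T outcomes. An E2A ribosome-skipping peptide then links EGFP, so the fluorescent protein is produced separately from the editor and marks transfected cells without being fused to it.

The plasmid is intended for cytosine base editing in mammalian cells, including multiplexed editing. No crRNA expression cassette is annotated, so the guide is presumably supplied from a separate construct.
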