Features (pLannotate 1.2.2; 19 found; start..end, strand, type, name):
    132..335     +  promoter       CMV promoter: human cytomegalovirus (CMV) immediate early promoter
    377..395     +  promoter       T7 promoter: promoter for bacteriophage T7 RNA polymerase
    409..1005    +  CDS            APOBEC3A: ABC3A_HUMAN - Experimental evidence at protein level: Swiss-Prot protein existence level 1. DNA deaminase (cytidine deaminase) with restriction activity against viruses, foreign DNA and mobility of retrotransposons. Exhibits antiviral activity against adeno-associated virus (AAV) and human T- cell leukemia virus type 1 (HTLV-1) and may inhibit the mobility of LTR and non-LTR retrotransposons. Selectively targets single-stranded DNA and can deaminate both methylcytosine and cytosine in foreign DNA. Can induce somatic hypermutation in the nuclear and mitochondrial DNA. May also play a role in th
   1006..1053    +  CDS            ABE(7.10) (fragment): adenine base editor comprising wild-type E. coli TadA fused to the evolved TadA*(7.10) mutant (Gaudelli et al., 2017)
   5770..6018    +  CDS            UGI: UNGI_BPPB2 - Experimental evidence at protein level: Swiss-Prot protein existence level 1. This protein binds specifically and reversibly to the host uracil-DNA glycosylase, preventing removal of uracil residues from PBS2 DNA by the host uracil-excision repair system. From Bacillus phage PBS2 (Bacteriophage PBS2).
   6061..6120    +  CDS            E2A: 2A peptide from equine rhinitis A virus polyprotein Eukaryotic ribosomes fail to insert a peptide bond between the Gly and Pro residues, yielding separate polypeptides.
   6121..6837    +  CDS            EGFP: the original enhanced GFP (Yang et al., 1996) mammalian codon-optimized
   6883..7107    +  polyA_signal   bGH poly(A) signal: bovine growth hormone polyadenylation signal
   7111..7132    +  promoter       SV40 promoter (fragment): SV40 enhancer and early promoter
   7137..7153    +  misc_feature   MCS (fragment): pBluescript multiple cloning site
   7202..7218    -  protein_bind   lac operator: The lac repressor binds to the lac operator to inhibit transcription in E. coli. This inhibition can be relieved by adding lactose or isopropyl-β-D-thiogalactopyranoside (IPTG). lac repressor encoded by lacI
   7226..7256    -  promoter       lac promoter: promoter for the E. coli lac operon
   7271..7292    -  protein_bind   CAP binding site: CAP binding activates transcription in the presence of cAMP. E. coli catabolite activator protein
   7305..7397    -  CDS            lacI (fragment): lac repressor; lacI; The lac repressor binds to the lac operator to inhibit transcription in E. coli. This inhibition can be relieved by adding lactose or isopropyl-β-D-thiogalactopyranoside (IPTG).
   7580..8168    -  rep_origin     ori: high-copy-number ColE1/pMB1/pBR322/pUC origin of replication
   8339..9199    -  CDS            AmpR: β-lactamase; bla; confers resistance to ampicillin, carbenicillin, and related antibiotics
   9200..9304    -  promoter       AmpR promoter: bla
   9375..9419    -  misc_feature   bom (fragment): basis of mobility region from pBR322
   9574..131     +  enhancer       CMV enhancer (across the origin): human cytomegalovirus immediate early enhancer
>Addgene plasmid #193638 | pCMV-dCas12a-A3A | depositor full sequence | sequence record 374892 | pCMV-dCas12a-A3A sequence 9822 bps
ATATGCCAAGTACGCCCCCTATTGACGTCAATGACGGTAAATGGCCCGCCTGGCATTATGCCCAGTACAT
GACCTTATGGGACTTTCCTACTTGGCAGTACATCTACGTATTAGTCATCGCTATTACCATGGTGATGCGG
TTTTGGCAGTACATCAATGGGCGTGGATAGCGGTTTGACTCACGGGGATTTCCAAGTCTCCACCCCATTG
ACGTCAATGGGAGTTTGTTTTGGCACCAAAATCAACGGGACTTTCCAAAATGTCGTAACAACTCCGCCCC
ATTGACGCAAATGGGCGGTAGGCGTGTACGGTGGGAGGTCTATATAAGCAGAGCTGGTTTAGTGAACCGT
CAGATCCGCTAGAGATCCGCGGCCGCTAATACGACTCACTATAGGGAGAGCCGCCACCATGGAAGCCAGC
CCAGCATCCGGGCCCAGACACTTGATGGATCCACACATATTCACTTCCAACTTTAACAATGGCATTGGAA
GGCATAAGACCTACCTGTGCTACGAAGTGGAGCGCCTGGACAATGGCACCTCGGTCAAGATGGACCAGCA
CAGGGGCTTTCTACACAACCAGGCTAAGAATCTTCTCTGTGGCTTTTACGGCCGCCATGCGGAGCTGCGC
TTCTTGGACCTGGTTCCTTCTTTGCAGTTGGACCCGGCCCAGATCTACAGGGTCACTTGGTTCATCTCCT
GGAGCCCCTGCTTCTCCTGGGGCTGTGCCGGGGAAGTGCGTGCGTTCCTTCAGGAGAACACACACGTGAG
ACTGCGTATCTTCGCTGCCCGCATCTATGATTACGACCCCCTATATAAGGAGGCACTGCAAATGCTGCGG
GATGCTGGGGCCCAAGTCTCCATCATGACCTACGATGAATTTAAGCACTGCTGGGACACCTTTGTGGACC
ACCAGGGATGTCCCTTCCAGCCCTGGGATGGACTAGATGAGCACAGCCAAGCCCTGAGTGGGAGGCTGCG
GGCCATTCTCCAGAATCAGGGAAACAGCGGCAGCGAGACTCCCGGGACCTCAGAGTCCGCCACACCCGAA
AGTATGTCAAAGCTGGAGAAATTCACCAACTGTTATAGCCTGTCTAAGACCCTGCGCTTCAAGGCAATCC
CAGTGGGCAAGACACAAGAGAACATTGACAACAAACGGCTCCTGGTGGAGGATGAGAAGAGGGCTGAAGA
TTACAAGGGCGTTAAGAAGCTGCTGGATAGGTACTATCTGTCATTCATCAACGATGTCCTCCACAGTATC
AAGCTGAAGAATCTGAACAATTACATTTCTCTGTTCCGGAAGAAGACACGGACCGAGAAGGAGAACAAAG
AGCTGGAGAATCTGGAGATCAACCTGAGGAAAGAAATAGCTAAGGCTTTCAAAGGGAACGAGGGTTACAA
GTCCCTGTTCAAGAAAGACATTATCGAGACTATTCTGCCTGAGTTCCTGGACGATAAAGATGAGATCGCC
CTCGTCAATTCCTTCAATGGGTTTACCACAGCCTTTACCGGCTTCTTCGACAATAGAGAGAATATGTTCT
CTGAAGAGGCCAAATCCACTAGCATCGCCTTTCGCTGCATAAACGAGAACCTGACTAGGTACATCAGCAA
TATGGACATCTTTGAGAAAGTCGATGCCATATTCGACAAACATGAGGTGCAGGAGATTAAGGAGAAGATC
CTGAACTCAGATTACGATGTCGAAGATTTCTTCGAGGGAGAGTTCTTCAACTTCGTGCTCACACAAGAGG
GCATTGATGTGTACAATGCAATCATTGGAGGGTTCGTGACAGAGAGTGGCGAGAAGATAAAGGGCCTGAA
CGAGTATATCAACCTCTACAACCAGAAAACCAAGCAGAAACTGCCTAAGTTCAAGCCACTGTACAAACAA
GTGCTCTCAGATAGGGAAAGCCTGAGCTTCTACGGTGAAGGGTATACATCAGATGAAGAAGTGCTCGAAG
TGTTCCGCAACACCCTCAATAAGAACAGTGAAATCTTCTCTTCAATCAAGAAGCTGGAGAAACTGTTCAA
GAATTTCGATGAGTACTCCTCTGCCGGAATCTTTGTGAAGAATGGCCCTGCAATATCCACTATTAGCAAA
GACATCTTTGGCGAGTGGAACGTTATCAGGGATAAGTGGAATGCCGAGTACGATGATATTCATCTCAAGA
AGAAAGCCGTGGTTACAGAGAAATACGAGGATGATAGACGCAAGAGCTTTAAGAAGATTGGTAGCTTCTC
TCTCGAACAGCTGCAGGAGTACGCCGACGCTGACCTGTCAGTCGTGGAGAAACTCAAGGAGATCATAATC
CAGAAGGTGGATGAAATCTACAAAGTGTATGGAAGCTCTGAGAAACTCTTCGATGCAGACTTTGTTCTGG
AGAAGAGTCTGAAGAAGAACGACGCAGTGGTTGCTATCATGAAGGACCTGCTGGATTCTGTTAAGTCTTT
CGAGAATTACATTAAGGCATTCTTTGGTGAAGGGAAGGAGACAAATAGGGACGAGAGCTTCTATGGCGAC
TTTGTTCTGGCCTACGACATCCTCCTCAAGGTTGACCACATCTATGACGCTATACGGAATTACGTTACCC
AGAAGCCCTATAGCAAAGACAAGTTCAAGCTGTATTTCCAGAATCCACAGTTTATGGGTGGGTGGGATAA
AGACAAAGAAACAGATTACAGGGCCACTATCCTGCGGTACGGCAGCAAATACTATCTGGCTATCATGGAT
AAGAAGTACGCCAAATGCCTCCAGAAGATCGACAAGGACGACGTGAACGGTAACTACGAGAAGATCAATT
ACAAGCTCCTGCCAGGACCTAACAAGATGCTGCCCAAGGTGTTCTTCTCCAAGAAATGGATGGCCTACTA
TAACCCAAGCGAGGACATTCAGAAGATATACAAGAATGGGACATTCAAGAAGGGCGATATGTTCAACCTC
AACGACTGCCACAAGCTGATTGATTTCTTCAAGGATAGCATTTCTCGCTATCCCAAGTGGTCTAATGCAT
ACGATTTCAACTTCAGCGAGACTGAGAAGTACAAAGACATCGCTGGCTTCTACCGGGAGGTGGAAGAGCA
AGGCTATAAGGTGTCATTCGAATCCGCTTCTAAGAAGGAAGTGGATAAGCTCGTGGAAGAGGGTAAGCTG
TACATGTTCCAGATATACAACAAAGACTTCAGCGATAAGAGCCACGGCACTCCAAACCTCCATACTATGT
ATTTCAAGCTGCTGTTTGACGAGAACAACCACGGACAGATTAGGCTGTCAGGAGGCGCAGAACTCTTCAT
GCGCAGAGCTTCACTGAAGAAGGAGGAACTCGTTGTCCACCCAGCCAATAGCCCTATAGCCAATAAGAAT
CCAGACAATCCTAAGAAAACCACTACTCTGTCTTACGATGTGTATAAGGATAAGAGATTCTCTGAAGATC
AGTACGAACTGCACATACCCATTGCCATTAACAAGTGCCCTAAGAACATCTTCAAGATTAACACAGAGGT
TAGAGTGCTCCTGAAACACGACGATAACCCTTATGTTATAGGCATTGCTCGCGGAGAGAGAAACCTGCTG
TACATCGTCGTGGTGGACGGCAAAGGCAACATCGTGGAACAGTACAGTCTCAATGAAATCATTAACAATT
TCAACGGAATCCGCATTAAGACCGACTACCATTCTCTCCTCGACAAGAAGGAGAAAGAAAGGTTCGAAGC
AAGACAGAATTGGACAAGTATAGAGAATATCAAAGAACTGAAGGCTGGGTACATCTCTCAGGTTGTGCAC
AAGATATGTGAGCTGGTGGAGAAGTACGACGCTGTTATCGCCCTCGCGGACCTGAATAGCGGCTTCAAGA
ACTCCAGGGTGAAGGTGGAGAAGCAGGTGTATCAGAAGTTCGAGAAGATGCTGATCGACAAGCTCAACTA
TATGGTGGACAAGAAATCCAATCCTTGCGCTACTGGTGGAGCCCTGAAGGGCTATCAAATCACCAATAAG
TTCGAATCTTTCAAGTCTATGAGCACCCAGAATGGCTTCATCTTCTACATACCCGCATGGCTGACATCCA
AGATTGATCCCTCTACCGGATTTGTTAATCTGCTCAAGACTAAGTACACCTCTATTGCTGACTCAAAGAA
GTTCATATCATCATTTGACCGCATCATGTACGTGCCAGAAGAGGACCTGTTCGAGTTTGCCCTGGATTAC
AAGAATTTCTCTCGGACTGACGCCGACTACATCAAGAAGTGGAAGCTCTACTCTTATGGTAATCGGATTC
GCATATTCCGCAATCCCAAGAAGAATAACGTGTTCGATTGGGAGGAAGTTTGCCTCACCAGCGCTTACAA
GGAGCTGTTCAATAAGTATGGGATTAACTACCAGCAGGGCGACATAAGAGCCCTGCTGTGCGAACAATCT
GATAAGGCATTCTATTCCTCTTTCATGGCACTGATGTCACTGATGCTGCAAATGCGCAATTCCATCACCG
GAAGAACAGACGTGGCCTTTCTGATCTCTCCTGTCAAGAACTCAGATGGCATCTTCTACGATTCCCGCAA
CTATGAAGCACAGGAGAATGCTATCCTGCCTAAGAATGCCGATGCAAATGGAGCCTATAACATCGCCAGA
AAGGTCCTCTGGGCCATAGGACAATTCAAGAAAGCTGAAGATGAGAAGCTGGACAAGGTGAAGATCGCCA
TTTCAAACAAAGAGTGGCTCGAATATGCTCAGACCTCAGTGAAGCATGGATCACCCAAGAAGAAACGGAA
AGTGTCTGGTGGTTCTACTAATCTGTCAGATATTATTGAAAAGGAGACCGGTAAGCAACTGGTTATCCAG
GAATCCATCCTCATGCTCCCAGAGGAGGTGGAAGAAGTCATTGGGAACAAGCCGGAAAGCGATATACTCG
TGCACACCGCCTACGACGAGAGCACCGACGAGAATGTCATGCTTCTGACTAGCGACGCCCCTGAATACAA
GCCTTGGGCTCTGGTCATACAGGATAGCAACGGTGAGAACAAGATTAAGATGCTCTCTGGTGGTTCTCCC
AAGAAGAAGAGGAAAGTCGGGCCCGAGGGCAGAGGAAGTCTGCTAACATGCGGTGACGTCGAGGAGAATC
CTGGCCCAACTAATCTGTCAGATATTATTGAAAAGGAGACCGGTAAGCAACTGGTTATCCAGGAATCCAT
CCTCATGCTCCCAGAGGAGGTGGAAGAAGTCATTGGGAACAAGCCGGAAAGCGATATACTCGTGCACACC
GCCTACGACGAGAGCACCGACGAGAATGTCATGCTTCTGACTAGCGACGCCCCTGAATACAAGCCTTGGG
CTCTGGTCATACAGGATAGCAACGGTGAGAACAAGATTAAGATGCTCCCCAAGAAGAAGAGGAAAGTCGC
TACTAACTTCAGCCTGCTGAAGCAGGCTGGAGACGTGGAGGAGAACCCTGGACCTACCAACCTGTCCGAT
ATCATTGAGAAAGAGACCGGCAAACAGCTGGTGATCCAGGAGAGCATCCTGATGCTGCCCGAAGAGGTGG
AGGAAGTGATCGGCAACAAGCCCGAGTCCGACATCCTGGTGCACACAGCCTATGATGAATCCACCGACGA
GAACGTGATGCTGCTGACCTCCGATGCTCCCGAGTATAAACCCTGGGCACTGGTGATCCAGGACTCTAAT
GGAGAGAACAAGATCAAGATGCTGCCCAAGAAGAAGAGGAAAGTCGAAGGACGGGGCTCCCTCCTGACCT
GTGGCGATGTGGAAGAGAACCCCGGCCCCACAAACCTCAGTGACATTATCGAGAAGGAAACAGGAAAACA
GCTCGTCATTCAAGAATCTATTCTTATGTTGCCTGAGGAAGTCGAAGAGGTTATTGGCAATAAACCTGAA
TCTGATATTCTTGTCCATACCGCTTACGATGAGTCCACAGATGAAAATGTTATGCTGCTCACATCTGACG
CACCAGAGTACAAACCATGGGCGCTCGTTATTCAAGATTCCAACGGCGAAAACAAAATCAAAATGCTTTC
TGGTGGTTCTCCTAAAAAAAAAAGAAAGGTGGGCTCGGGCCAGTGTACTAATTATGCTCTCTTGAAATTG
GCTGGAGATGTTGAGAGCAACCCAGGTCCCGTGAGCAAGGGCGAGGAGCTGTTCACCGGGGTGGTGCCCA
TCCTGGTCGAGCTGGACGGCGACGTAAACGGCCACAAGTTCAGCGTGTCCGGCGAGGGCGAGGGCGATGC
CACCTACGGCAAGCTGACCCTGAAGTTCATCTGCACCACCGGCAAGCTGCCCGTGCCCTGGCCCACCCTC
GTGACCACCCTGACCTACGGCGTGCAGTGCTTCAGCCGCTACCCCGACCACATGAAGCAGCACGACTTCT
TCAAGTCCGCCATGCCCGAAGGCTACGTCCAGGAGCGCACCATCTTCTTCAAGGACGACGGCAACTACAA
GACCCGCGCCGAGGTGAAGTTCGAGGGCGACACCCTGGTGAACCGCATCGAGCTGAAGGGCATCGACTTC
AAGGAGGACGGCAACATCCTGGGGCACAAGCTGGAGTACAACTACAACAGCCACAACGTCTATATCATGG
CCGACAAGCAGAAGAACGGCATCAAGGTGAACTTCAAGATCCGCCACAACATCGAGGACGGCAGCGTGCA
GCTCGCCGACCACTACCAGCAGAACACCCCCATCGGCGACGGCCCCGTGCTGCTGCCCGACAACCACTAC
CTGAGCACCCAGTCCGCCCTGAGCAAAGACCCCAACGAGAAGCGCGATCACATGGTCCTGCTGGAGTTCG
TGACCGCCGCCGGGATCACTCTCGGCATGGACGAGCTGTACAAGTAAATCATCACCATCACCATTGAGTT
TAAACCCGCTGATCAGCCTCGACTGTGCCTTCTAGTTGCCAGCCATCTGTTGTTTGCCCCTCCCCCGTGC
CTTCCTTGACCCTGGAAGGTGCCACTCCCACTGTCCTTTCCTAATAAAATGAGGAAATTGCATCGCATTG
TCTGAGTAGGTGTCATTCTATTCTGGGGGGTGGGGTGGGGCAGGACAGCAAGGGGGAGGATTGGGAAGAC
AATAGCAGGCATGCTGGGGATGCGGTGGGCTCTATGGCTTCTGAGGCGGAAAGAACCAGCTGGGGCTCGA
TACCGTCGACCTCTAGCTAGAGCTTGGCGTAATCATGGTCATAGCTGTTTCCTGTGTGAAATTGTTATCC
GCTCACAATTCCACACAACATACGAGCCGGAAGCATAAAGTGTAAAGCCTAGGGTGCCTAATGAGTGAGC
TAACTCACATTAATTGCGTTGCGCTCACTGCCCGCTTTCCAGTCGGGAAACCTGTCGTGCCAGCTGCATT
AATGAATCGGCCAACGCGCGGGGAGAGGCGGTTTGCGTATTGGGCGCTCTTCCGCTTCCTCGCTCACTGA
CTCGCTGCGCTCGGTCGTTCGGCTGCGGCGAGCGGTATCAGCTCACTCAAAGGCGGTAATACGGTTATCC
ACAGAATCAGGGGATAACGCAGGAAAGAACATGTGAGCAAAAGGCCAGCAAAAGGCCAGGAACCGTAAAA
AGGCCGCGTTGCTGGCGTTTTTCCATAGGCTCCGCCCCCCTGACGAGCATCACAAAAATCGACGCTCAAG
TCAGAGGTGGCGAAACCCGACAGGACTATAAAGATACCAGGCGTTTCCCCCTGGAAGCTCCCTCGTGCGC
TCTCCTGTTCCGACCCTGCCGCTTACCGGATACCTGTCCGCCTTTCTCCCTTCGGGAAGCGTGGCGCTTT
CTCATAGCTCACGCTGTAGGTATCTCAGTTCGGTGTAGGTCGTTCGCTCCAAGCTGGGCTGTGTGCACGA
ACCCCCCGTTCAGCCCGACCGCTGCGCCTTATCCGGTAACTATCGTCTTGAGTCCAACCCGGTAAGACAC
GACTTATCGCCACTGGCAGCAGCCACTGGTAACAGGATTAGCAGAGCGAGGTATGTAGGCGGTGCTACAG
AGTTCTTGAAGTGGTGGCCTAACTACGGCTACACTAGAAGAACAGTATTTGGTATCTGCGCTCTGCTGAA
GCCAGTTACCTTCGGAAAAAGAGTTGGTAGCTCTTGATCCGGCAAACAAACCACCGCTGGTAGCGGTGGT
TTTTTTGTTTGCAAGCAGCAGATTACGCGCAGAAAAAAAGGATCTCAAGAAGATCCTTTGATCTTTTCTA
CGGGGTCTGACGCTCAGTGGAACGAAAACTCACGTTAAGGGATTTTGGTCATGAGATTATCAAAAAGGAT
CTTCACCTAGATCCTTTTAAATTAAAAATGAAGTTTTAAATCAATCTAAAGTATATATGAGTAAACTTGG
TCTGACAGTTACCAATGCTTAATCAGTGAGGCACCTATCTCAGCGATCTGTCTATTTCGTTCATCCATAG
TTGCCTGACTCCCCGTCGTGTAGATAACTACGATACGGGAGGGCTTACCATCTGGCCCCAGTGCTGCAAT
GATACCGCGAGACCCACGCTCACCGGCTCCAGATTTATCAGCAATAAACCAGCCAGCCGGAAGGGCCGAG
CGCAGAAGTGGTCCTGCAACTTTATCCGCCTCCATCCAGTCTATTAATTGTTGCCGGGAAGCTAGAGTAA
GTAGTTCGCCAGTTAATAGTTTGCGCAACGTTGTTGCCATTGCTACAGGCATCGTGGTGTCACGCTCGTC
GTTTGGTATGGCTTCATTCAGCTCCGGTTCCCAACGATCAAGGCGAGTTACATGATCCCCCATGTTGTGC
AAAAAAGCGGTTAGCTCCTTCGGTCCTCCGATCGTTGTCAGAAGTAAGTTGGCCGCAGTGTTATCACTCA
TGGTTATGGCAGCACTGCATAATTCTCTTACTGTCATGCCATCCGTAAGATGCTTTTCTGTGACTGGTGA
GTACTCAACCAAGTCATTCTGAGAATAGTGTATGCGGCGACCGAGTTGCTCTTGCCCGGCGTCAATACGG
GATAATACCGCGCCACATAGCAGAACTTTAAAAGTGCTCATCATTGGAAAACGTTCTTCGGGGCGAAAAC
TCTCAAGGATCTTACCGCTGTTGAGATCCAGTTCGATGTAACCCACTCGTGCACCCAACTGATCTTCAGC
ATCTTTTACTTTCACCAGCGTTTCTGGGTGAGCAAAAACAGGAAGGCAAAATGCCGCAAAAAAGGGAATA
AGGGCGACACGGAAATGTTGAATACTCATACTCTTCCTTTTTCAATATTATTGAAGCATTTATCAGGGTT
ATTGTCTCATGAGCGGATACATATTTGAATGTATTTAGAAAAATAAACAAATAGGGGTTCCGCGCACATT
TCCCCGAAAAGTGCCACCTGACGTCGACGGATCGGGAGATCGATCTCCCGATCCCCTAGGGTCGACTCTC
AGTACAATCTGCTCTGATGCCGCATAGTTAAGCCAGTATCTGCTCCCTGCTTGTGTGTTGGAGGTCGCTG
AGTAGTGCGCGAGCAAAATTTAAGCTACAACAAGGCAAGGCTTGACCGACAATTGCATGAAGAATCTGCT
TAGGGTTAGGCGTTTTGCGCTGCTTCGCGATGTACGGGCCAGATATACGCGTTGACATTGATTATTGACT
AGTTATTAATAGTAATCAATTACGGGGTCATTAGTTCATAGCCCATATATGGAGTTCCGCGTTACATAAC
TTACGGTAAATGGCCCGCCTGGCTGACCGCCCAACGACCCCCGCCCATTGACGTCAATAATGACGTATGT
TCCCATAGTAACGCCAATAGGGACTTTCCATTGACGTCAATGGGTGGAGTATTTACGGTAAACTGCCCAC
TTGGCAGTACATCAAGTGTATC
