Features (pLannotate 1.2.2; 19 found; start..end, strand, type, name):
    132..335     +  promoter       CMV promoter: human cytomegalovirus (CMV) immediate early promoter
    377..395     +  promoter       T7 promoter: promoter for bacteriophage T7 RNA polymerase
    409..1005    +  CDS            APOBEC3A: ABC3A_HUMAN - Experimental evidence at protein level: Swiss-Prot protein existence level 1. DNA deaminase (cytidine deaminase) with restriction activity against viruses, foreign DNA and mobility of retrotransposons. Exhibits antiviral activity against adeno-associated virus (AAV) and human T- cell leukemia virus type 1 (HTLV-1) and may inhibit the mobility of LTR and non-LTR retrotransposons. Selectively targets single-stranded DNA and can deaminate both methylcytosine and cytosine in foreign DNA. Can induce somatic hypermutation in the nuclear and mitochondrial DNA. May also play a role in th
   1006..1053    +  CDS            ABE(7.10) (fragment): adenine base editor comprising wild-type E. coli TadA fused to the evolved TadA*(7.10) mutant (Gaudelli et al., 2017)
   5770..6018    +  CDS            UGI: UNGI_BPPB2 - Experimental evidence at protein level: Swiss-Prot protein existence level 1. This protein binds specifically and reversibly to the host uracil-DNA glycosylase, preventing removal of uracil residues from PBS2 DNA by the host uracil-excision repair system. From Bacillus phage PBS2 (Bacteriophage PBS2).
   6061..6120    +  CDS            E2A: 2A peptide from equine rhinitis A virus polyprotein Eukaryotic ribosomes fail to insert a peptide bond between the Gly and Pro residues, yielding separate polypeptides.
   6121..6837    +  CDS            EGFP: the original enhanced GFP (Yang et al., 1996) mammalian codon-optimized
   6883..7107    +  polyA_signal   bGH poly(A) signal: bovine growth hormone polyadenylation signal
   7111..7132    +  promoter       SV40 promoter (fragment): SV40 enhancer and early promoter
   7137..7153    +  misc_feature   MCS (fragment): pBluescript multiple cloning site
   7202..7218    -  protein_bind   lac operator: The lac repressor binds to the lac operator to inhibit transcription in E. coli. This inhibition can be relieved by adding lactose or isopropyl-β-D-thiogalactopyranoside (IPTG). lac repressor encoded by lacI
   7226..7256    -  promoter       lac promoter: promoter for the E. coli lac operon
   7271..7292    -  protein_bind   CAP binding site: CAP binding activates transcription in the presence of cAMP. E. coli catabolite activator protein
   7305..7397    -  CDS            lacI (fragment): lac repressor; lacI; The lac repressor binds to the lac operator to inhibit transcription in E. coli. This inhibition can be relieved by adding lactose or isopropyl-β-D-thiogalactopyranoside (IPTG).
   7580..8168    -  rep_origin     ori: high-copy-number ColE1/pMB1/pBR322/pUC origin of replication
   8339..9199    -  CDS            AmpR: β-lactamase; bla; confers resistance to ampicillin, carbenicillin, and related antibiotics
   9200..9304    -  promoter       AmpR promoter: bla
   9375..9419    -  misc_feature   bom (fragment): basis of mobility region from pBR322
   9574..131     +  enhancer       CMV enhancer (across the origin): human cytomegalovirus immediate early enhancer
>Addgene plasmid #193638 | pCMV-dCas12a-A3A | addgene full sequence | sequence record 421920 | Addgene NGS Result
ATATGCCAAGTACGCCCCCTATTGACGTCAATGACGGTAAATGGCCCGCCTGGCATTATGCCCAGTACAT
GACCTTATGGGACTTTCCTACTTGGCAGTACATCTACGTATTAGTCATCGCTATTACCATGGTGATGCGG
TTTTGGCAGTACATCAATGGGCGTGGATAGCGGTTTGACTCACGGGGATTTCCAAGTCTCCACCCCATTG
ACGTCAATGGGAGTTTGTTTTGGCACCAAAATCAACGGGACTTTCCAAAATGTCGTAACAACTCCGCCCC
ATTGACGCAAATGGGCGGTAGGCGTGTACGGTGGGAGGTCTATATAAGCAGAGCTGGTTTAGTGAACCGT
CAGATCCGCTAGAGATCCGCGGCCGCTAATACGACTCACTATAGGGAGAGCCGCCACCATGGAAGCCAGC
CCAGCATCCGGGCCCAGACACTTGATGGATCCACACATATTCACTTCCAACTTTAACAATGGCATTGGAA
GGCATAAGACCTACCTGTGCTACGAAGTGGAGCGCCTGGACAATGGCACCTCGGTCAAGATGGACCAGCA
CAGGGGCTTTCTACACAACCAGGCTAAGAATCTTCTCTGTGGCTTTTACGGCCGCCATGCGGAGCTGCGC
TTCTTGGACCTGGTTCCTTCTTTGCAGTTGGACCCGGCCCAGATCTACAGGGTCACTTGGTTCATCTCCT
GGAGCCCCTGCTTCTCCTGGGGCTGTGCCGGGGAAGTGCGTGCGTTCCTTCAGGAGAACACACACGTGAG
ACTGCGTATCTTCGCTGCCCGCATCTATGATTACGACCCCCTATATAAGGAGGCACTGCAAATGCTGCGG
GATGCTGGGGCCCAAGTCTCCATCATGACCTACGATGAATTTAAGCACTGCTGGGACACCTTTGTGGACC
ACCAGGGATGTCCCTTCCAGCCCTGGGATGGACTAGATGAGCACAGCCAAGCCCTGAGTGGGAGGCTGCG
GGCCATTCTCCAGAATCAGGGAAACAGCGGCAGCGAGACTCCCGGGACCTCAGAGTCCGCCACACCCGAA
AGTATGTCAAAGCTGGAGAAATTCACCAACTGTTATAGCCTGTCTAAGACCCTGCGCTTCAAGGCAATCC
CAGTGGGCAAGACACAAGAGAACATTGACAACAAACGGCTCCTGGTGGAGGATGAGAAGAGGGCTGAAGA
TTACAAGGGCGTTAAGAAGCTGCTGGATAGGTACTATCTGTCATTCATCAACGATGTCCTCCACAGTATC
AAGCTGAAGAATCTGAACAATTACATTTCTCTGTTCCGGAAGAAGACACGGACCGAGAAGGAGAACAAAG
AGCTGGAGAATCTGGAGATCAACCTGAGGAAAGAAATAGCTAAGGCTTTCAAAGGGAACGAGGGTTACAA
GTCCCTGTTCAAGAAAGACATTATCGAGACTATTCTGCCTGAGTTCCTGGACGATAAAGATGAGATCGCC
CTCGTCAATTCCTTCAATGGGTTTACCACAGCCTTTACCGGCTTCTTCGACAATAGAGAGAATATGTTCT
CTGAAGAGGCCAAATCCACTAGCATCGCCTTTCGCTGCATAAACGAGAACCTGACTAGGTACATCAGCAA
TATGGACATCTTTGAGAAAGTCGATGCCATATTCGACAAACATGAGGTGCAGGAGATTAAGGAGAAGATC
CTGAACTCAGATTACGATGTCGAAGATTTCTTCGAGGGAGAGTTCTTCAACTTCGTGCTCACACAAGAGG
GCATTGATGTGTACAATGCAATCATTGGAGGGTTCGTGACAGAGAGTGGCGAGAAGATAAAGGGCCTGAA
CGAGTATATCAACCTCTACAACCAGAAAACCAAGCAGAAACTGCCTAAGTTCAAGCCACTGTACAAACAA
GTGCTCTCAGATAGGGAAAGCCTGAGCTTCTACGGTGAAGGGTATACATCAGATGAAGAAGTGCTCGAAG
TGTTCCGCAACACCCTCAATAAGAACAGTGAAATCTTCTCTTCAATCAAGAAGCTGGAGAAACTGTTCAA
GAATTTCGATGAGTACTCCTCTGCCGGAATCTTTGTGAAGAATGGCCCTGCAATATCCACTATTAGCAAA
GACATCTTTGGCGAGTGGAACGTTATCAGGGATAAGTGGAATGCCGAGTACGATGATATTCATCTCAAGA
AGAAAGCCGTGGTTACAGAGAAATACGAGGATGATAGACGCAAGAGCTTTAAGAAGATTGGTAGCTTCTC
TCTCGAACAGCTGCAGGAGTACGCCGACGCTGACCTGTCAGTCGTGGAGAAACTCAAGGAGATCATAATC
CAGAAGGTGGATGAAATCTACAAAGTGTATGGAAGCTCTGAGAAACTCTTCGATGCAGACTTTGTTCTGG
AGAAGAGTCTGAAGAAGAACGACGCAGTGGTTGCTATCATGAAGGACCTGCTGGATTCTGTTAAGTCTTT
CGAGAATTACATTAAGGCATTCTTTGGTGAAGGGAAGGAGACAAATAGGGACGAGAGCTTCTATGGCGAC
TTTGTTCTGGCCTACGACATCCTCCTCAAGGTTGACCACATCTATGACGCTATACGGAATTACGTTACCC
AGAAGCCCTATAGCAAAGACAAGTTCAAGCTGTATTTCCAGAATCCACAGTTTATGGGTGGGTGGGATAA
AGACAAAGAAACAGATTACAGGGCCACTATCCTGCGGTACGGCAGCAAATACTATCTGGCTATCATGGAT
AAGAAGTACGCCAAATGCCTCCAGAAGATCGACAAGGACGACGTGAACGGTAACTACGAGAAGATCAATT
ACAAGCTCCTGCCAGGACCTAACAAGATGCTGCCCAAGGTGTTCTTCTCCAAGAAATGGATGGCCTACTA
TAACCCAAGCGAGGACATTCAGAAGATATACAAGAATGGGACATTCAAGAAGGGCGATATGTTCAACCTC
AACGACTGCCACAAGCTGATTGATTTCTTCAAGGATAGCATTTCTCGCTATCCCAAGTGGTCTAATGCAT
ACGATTTCAACTTCAGCGAGACTGAGAAGTACAAAGACATCGCTGGCTTCTACCGGGAGGTGGAAGAGCA
AGGCTATAAGGTGTCATTCGAATCCGCTTCTAAGAAGGAAGTGGATAAGCTCGTGGAAGAGGGTAAGCTG
TACATGTTCCAGATATACAACAAAGACTTCAGCGATAAGAGCCACGGCACTCCAAACCTCCATACTATGT
ATTTCAAGCTGCTGTTTGACGAGAACAACCACGGACAGATTAGGCTGTCAGGAGGCGCAGAACTCTTCAT
GCGCAGAGCTTCACTGAAGAAGGAGGAACTCGTTGTCCACCCAGCCAATAGCCCTATAGCCAATAAGAAT
CCAGACAATCCTAAGAAAACCACTACTCTGTCTTACGATGTGTATAAGGATAAGAGATTCTCTGAAGATC
AGTACGAACTGCACATACCCATTGCCATTAACAAGTGCCCTAAGAACATCTTCAAGATTAACACAGAGGT
TAGAGTGCTCCTGAAACACGACGATAACCCTTATGTTATAGGCATTGCTCGCGGAGAGAGAAACCTGCTG
TACATCGTCGTGGTGGACGGCAAAGGCAACATCGTGGAACAGTACAGTCTCAATGAAATCATTAACAATT
TCAACGGAATCCGCATTAAGACCGACTACCATTCTCTCCTCGACAAGAAGGAGAAAGAAAGGTTCGAAGC
AAGACAGAATTGGACAAGTATAGAGAATATCAAAGAACTGAAGGCTGGGTACATCTCTCAGGTTGTGCAC
AAGATATGTGAGCTGGTGGAGAAGTACGACGCTGTTATCGCCCTCGCGGACCTGAATAGCGGCTTCAAGA
ACTCCAGGGTGAAGGTGGAGAAGCAGGTGTATCAGAAGTTCGAGAAGATGCTGATCGACAAGCTCAACTA
TATGGTGGACAAGAAATCCAATCCTTGCGCTACTGGTGGAGCCCTGAAGGGCTATCAAATCACCAATAAG
TTCGAATCTTTCAAGTCTATGAGCACCCAGAATGGCTTCATCTTCTACATACCCGCATGGCTGACATCCA
AGATTGATCCCTCTACCGGATTTGTTAATCTGCTCAAGACTAAGTACACCTCTATTGCTGACTCAAAGAA
GTTCATATCATCATTTGACCGCATCATGTACGTGCCAGAAGAGGACCTGTTCGAGTTTGCCCTGGATTAC
AAGAATTTCTCTCGGACTGACGCCGACTACATCAAGAAGTGGAAGCTCTACTCTTATGGTAATCGGATTC
GCATATTCCGCAATCCCAAGAAGAATAACGTGTTCGATTGGGAGGAAGTTTGCCTCACCAGCGCTTACAA
GGAGCTGTTCAATAAGTATGGGATTAACTACCAGCAGGGCGACATAAGAGCCCTGCTGTGCGAACAATCT
GATAAGGCATTCTATTCCTCTTTCATGGCACTGATGTCACTGATGCTGCAAATGCGCAATTCCATCACCG
GAAGAACAGACGTGGCCTTTCTGATCTCTCCTGTCAAGAACTCAGATGGCATCTTCTACGATTCCCGCAA
CTATGAAGCACAGGAGAATGCTATCCTGCCTAAGAATGCCGATGCAAATGGAGCCTATAACATCGCCAGA
AAGGTCCTCTGGGCCATAGGACAATTCAAGAAAGCTGAAGATGAGAAGCTGGACAAGGTGAAGATCGCCA
TTTCAAACAAAGAGTGGCTCGAATATGCTCAGACCTCAGTGAAGCATGGATCACCCAAGAAGAAACGGAA
AGTGTCTGGTGGTTCTACTAATCTGTCAGATATTATTGAAAAGGAGACCGGTAAGCAACTGGTTATCCAG
GAATCCATCCTCATGCTCCCAGAGGAGGTGGAAGAAGTCATTGGGAACAAGCCGGAAAGCGATATACTCG
TGCACACCGCCTACGACGAGAGCACCGACGAGAATGTCATGCTTCTGACTAGCGACGCCCCTGAATACAA
GCCTTGGGCTCTGGTCATACAGGATAGCAACGGTGAGAACAAGATTAAGATGCTCTCTGGTGGTTCTCCC
AAGAAGAAGAGGAAAGTCGGGCCCGAGGGCAGAGGAAGTCTGCTAACATGCGGTGACGTCGAGGAGAATC
CTGGCCCAACTAATCTGTCAGATATTATTGAAAAGGAGACCGGTAAGCAACTGGTTATCCAGGAATCCAT
CCTCATGCTCCCAGAGGAGGTGGAAGAAGTCATTGGGAACAAGCCGGAAAGCGATATACTCGTGCACACC
GCCTACGACGAGAGCACCGACGAGAATGTCATGCTTCTGACTAGCGACGCCCCTGAATACAAGCCTTGGG
CTCTGGTCATACAGGATAGCAACGGTGAGAACAAGATTAAGATGCTCCCCAAGAAGAAGAGGAAAGTCGC
TACTAACTTCAGCCTGCTGAAGCAGGCTGGAGACGTGGAGGAGAACCCTGGACCTACCAACCTGTCCGAT
ATCATTGAGAAAGAGACCGGCAAACAGCTGGTGATCCAGGAGAGCATCCTGATGCTGCCCGAAGAGGTGG
AGGAAGTGATCGGCAACAAGCCCGAGTCCGACATCCTGGTGCACACAGCCTATGATGAATCCACCGACGA
GAACGTGATGCTGCTGACCTCCGATGCTCCCGAGTATAAACCCTGGGCACTGGTGATCCAGGACTCTAAT
GGAGAGAACAAGATCAAGATGCTGCCCAAGAAGAAGAGGAAAGTCGAAGGACGGGGCTCCCTCCTGACCT
GTGGCGATGTGGAAGAGAACCCCGGCCCCACAAACCTCAGTGACATTATCGAGAAGGAAACAGGAAAACA
GCTCGTCATTCAAGAATCTATTCTTATGTTGCCTGAGGAAGTCGAAGAGGTTATTGGCAATAAACCTGAA
TCTGATATTCTTGTCCATACCGCTTACGATGAGTCCACAGATGAAAATGTTATGCTGCTCACATCTGACG
CACCAGAGTACAAACCATGGGCGCTCGTTATTCAAGATTCCAACGGCGAAAACAAAATCAAAATGCTTTC
TGGTGGTTCTCCTAAAAAAAAAAGAAAGGTGGGCTCGGGCCAGTGTACTAATTATGCTCTCTTGAAATTG
GCTGGAGATGTTGAGAGCAACCCAGGTCCCGTGAGCAAGGGCGAGGAGCTGTTCACCGGGGTGGTGCCCA
TCCTGGTCGAGCTGGACGGCGACGTAAACGGCCACAAGTTCAGCGTGTCCGGCGAGGGCGAGGGCAATGC
CACCTACGGCAAGCTGACCCTGAAGTTCATCTGCACCACCGGCAAGCTGCCCGTGCCCTGGCCCACCCTC
GTGACCACCCTGACCTACGGCGTGCAGTGCTTCAGCCGCTACCCCGACCACATGAAGCAGCACGACTTCT
TCAAGTCCGCCATGCCCGAAGGCTACGTCCAGGAGCGCACCATCTTCTTCAAGGACGACGGCAACTACAA
GACCCGCGCCGAGGTGAAGTTCGAGGGCGACACCCTGGTGAACCGCATCGAGCTGAAGGGCATCGACTTC
AAGGAGGACGGCAACATCCTGGGGCACAAGCTGGAGTACAACTACAACAGCCACAACGTCTATATCATGG
CCGACAAGCAGAAGAACGGCATCAAGGTGAACTTCAAGATCCGCCACAACATCGAGGACGGCAGCGTGCA
GCTCGCCGACCACTACCAGCAGAACACCCCCATCGGCGACGGCCCCGTGCTGCTGCCCGACAACCACTAC
CTGAGCACCCAGTCCGCCCTGAGCAAAGACCCCAACGAGAAGCGCGATCACATGGTCCTGCTGGAGTTCG
TGACCGCCGCCGGGATCACTCTCGGCATGGACGAGCTGTACAAGTAAATCATCACCATCACCATTGAGTT
TAAACCCGCTGATCAGCCTCGACTGTGCCTTCTAGTTGCCAGCCATCTGTTGTTTGCCCCTCCCCCGTGC
CTTCCTTGACCCTGGAAGGTGCCACTCCCACTGTCCTTTCCTAATAAAATGAGGAAATTGCATCGCATTG
TCTGAGTAGGTGTCATTCTATTCTGGGGGGTGGGGTGGGGCAGGACAGCAAGGGGGAGGATTGGGAAGAC
AATAGCAGGCATGCTGGGGATGCGGTGGGCTCTATGGCTTCTGAGGCGGAAAGAACCAGCTGGGGCTCGA
TACCGTCGACCTCTAGCTAGAGCTTGGCGTAATCATGGTCATAGCTGTTTCCTGTGTGAAATTGTTATCC
GCTCACAATTCCACACAACATACGAGCCGGAAGCATAAAGTGTAAAGCCTAGGGTGCCTAATGAGTGAGC
TAACTCACATTAATTGCGTTGCGCTCACTGCCCGCTTTCCAGTCGGGAAACCTGTCGTGCCAGCTGCATT
AATGAATCGGCCAACGCGCGGGAAGAGGCGGTTTGCGTATTGGGCGCTCTTCCGCTTCCTCGCTCACTGA
CTCGCTGCGCTCGGTCGTTCGGCTGCGGCGAGCGGTATCAGCTCACTCAAAGGCGGTAATACGGTTATCC
ACAGAATCAGGGGATAACGCAGGAAAGAACATGTGAGCAAAAGGCCAGCAAAAGGCCAGGAACCGTAAAA
AGGCCGCGTTGCTGGCGTTTTTCCATAGGCTCCGCCCCCCTGACGAGCATCACAAAAATCGACGCTCAAG
TCAGAGGTGGCGAAACCCGACAGGACTATAAAGATACCAGGCGTTTCCCCCTGGAAGCTCCCTCGTGCGC
TCTCCTGTTCCGACCCTGCCGCTTACCGGATACCTGTCCGCCTTTCTCCCTTCGGGAAGCGTGGCGCTTT
CTCATAGCTCACGCTGTAGGTATCTCAGTTCGGTGTAGGTCGTTCGCTCCAAGCTGGGCTGTGTGCACGA
ACCCCCCGTTCAGCCCGACCGCTGCGCCTTATCCGGTAACTATCGTCTTGAGTCCAACCCGGTAAGACAC
GACTTATCGCCACTGGCAGCAGCCACTGGTAACAGGATTAGCAGAGCGAGGTATGTAGGCGGTGCTACAG
AGTTCTTGAAGTGGTGGCCTAACTACGGCTACACTAGAAGAACAGTATTTGGTATCTGCGCTCTGCTGAA
GCCAGTTACCTTCGGAAAAAGAGTTGGTAGCTCTTGATCCGGCAAACAAACCACCGCTGGTAGCGGTGGT
TTTTTTGTTTGCAAGCAGCAGATTACGCGCAGAAAAAAAGGATCTCAAGAAGATCCTTTGATCTTTTCTA
CGGGGTCTGACGCTCAGTGGAACGAAAACTCACGTTAAGGGATTTTGGTCATGAGATTATCAAAAAGGAT
CTTCACCTAGATCCTTTTAAATTAAAAATGAAGTTTTAAATCAATCTAAAGTATATATGAGTAAACTTGG
TCTGACAGTTACCAATGCTTAATCAGTGAGGCACCTATCTCAGCGATCTGTCTATTTCGTTCATCCATAG
TTGCCTGACTCCCCGTCGTGTAGATAACTACGATACGGGAGGGCTTACCATCTGGCCCCAGTGCTGCAAT
GATACCGCGAGACCCACGCTCACCGGCTCCAGATTTATCAGCAATAAACCAGCCAGCCGGAAGGGCCGAG
CGCAGAAGTGGTCCTGCAACTTTATCCGCCTCCATCCAGTCTATTAATTGTTGCCGGGAAGCTAGAGTAA
GTAGTTCGCCAGTTAATAGTTTGCGCAACGTTGTTGCCATTGCTACAGGCATCGTGGTGTCACGCTCGTC
GTTTGGTATGGCTTCATTCAGCTCCGGTTCCCAACGATCAAGGCGAGTTACATGATCCCCCATGTTGTGC
AAAAAAGCGGTTAGCTCCTTCGGTCCTCCGATCGTTGTCAGAAGTAAGTTGGCCGCAGTGTTATCACTCA
TGGTTATGGCAGCACTGCATAATTCTCTTACTGTCATGCCATCCGTAAGATGCTTTTCTGTGACTGGTGA
GTACTCAACCAAGTCATTCTGAGAATAGTGTATGCGGCGACCGAGTTGCTCTTGCCCGGCGTCAATACGG
GATAATACCGCGCCACATAGCAGAACTTTAAAAGTGCTCATCATTGGAAAACGTTCTTCGGGGCGAAAAC
TCTCAAGGATCTTACCGCTGTTGAGATCCAGTTCGATGTAACCCACTCGTGCACCCAACTGATCTTCAGC
ATCTTTTACTTTCACCAGCGTTTCTGGGTGAGCAAAAACAGGAAGGCAAAATGCCGCAAAAAAGGGAATA
AGGGCGACACGGAAATGTTGAATACTCATACTCTTCCTTTTTCAATATTATTGAAGCATTTATCAGGGTT
ATTGTCTCATGAGCGGATACATATTTGAATGTATTTAGAAAAATAAACAAATAGGGGTTCCGCGCACATT
TCCCCGAAAAGTGCCACCTGACGTCGACGGATCGGGAGATCGATCTCCCGATCCCCTAGGGTCGACTCTC
AGTACAATCTGCTCTGATGCCGCATAGTTAAGCCAGTATCTGCTCCCTGCTTGTGTGTTGGAGGTCGCTG
AGTAGTGCGCGAGCAAAATTTAAGCTACAACAAGGCAAGGCTTGACCGACAATTGCATGAAGAATCTGCT
TAGGGTTAGGCGTTTTGCGCTGCTTCGCGATGTACGGGCCAGATATACGCGTTGACATTGATTATTGACT
AGTTATTAATAGTAATCAATTACGGGGTCATTAGTTCATAGCCCATATATGGAGTTCCGCGTTACATAAC
TTACGGTAAATGGCCCGCCTGGCTGACCGCCCAACGACCCCCGCCCATTGACGTCAATAATGACGTATGT
TCCCATAGTAACGCCAATAGGGACTTTCCATTGACGTCAATGGGTGGAGTATTTACGGTAAACTGCCCAC
TTGGCAGTACATCAAGTGTATC
